>Addgene plasmid #235045 | CBEd SpG UGI Puro | addgene full sequence | sequence record 496329 | Addgene NGS Result
TTGAGATCCTTTTTTTCTGCGCGTAATCTGCTGCTTGCAAACAAAAAAACCACCGCTACCAGCGGTGGTT
TGTTTGCCGGATCAAGAGCTACCAACTCTTTTTCCGAAGGTAACTGGCTTCAGCAGAGCGCAGATACCAA
ATACTGTTCTTCTAGTGTAGCCGTAGTTAGGCCACCACTTCAAGAACTCTGTAGCACCGCCTACATACCT
CGCTCTGCTAATCCTGTTACCAGTGGCTGCTGCCAGTGGCGATAAGTCGTGTCTTACCGGGTTGGACTCA
AGACGATAGTTACCGGATAAGGCGCAGCGGTCGGGCTGAACGGGGGGTTCGTGCACACAGCCCAGCTTGG
AGCGAACGACCTACACCGAACTGAGATACCTACAGCGTGAGCTATGAGAAAGCGCCACGCTTCCCGAAGG
GAGAAAGGCGGACAGGTATCCGGTAAGCGGCAGGGTCGGAACAGGAGAGCGCACGAGGGAGCTTCCAGGG
GGAAACGCCTGGTATCTTTATAGTCCTGTCGGGTTTCGCCACCTCTGACTTGAGCGTCGATTTTTGTGAT
GCTCGTCAGGGGGGCGGAGCCTATGGAAAAACGCCAGCAACGCGGCCTTTTTACGGTTCCTGGCCTTTTG
CTGGCCTTTTGCTCACATGTTCTTTCCTGCGTTATCCCCTGATTCTGTGGATAACCGTATTACCGCCTTT
GAGTGAGCTGATACCGCTCGCCGCAGCCGAACGACCGAGCGCAGCGAGTCAGTGAGCGAGGAAGCGGAAG
AGCGCCCAATACGCAAACCGCCTCTCCCCGCGCGTTGGCCGATTCATTAATGCAGCTGGCACGACAGGTT
TCCCGACTGGAAAGCGGGCAGTGAGCGCAACGCAATTAATGTGAGTTAGCTCACTCATTAGGCACCCCAG
GCTTTACACTTTATGCTTCCGGCTCGTATGTTGTGTGGAATTGTGAGCGGATAACAATTTCACACAGGAA
ACAGCTATGACCATGATTACGCCAAGCTCTAGCTAGAGGTCGACGGTATACAGACATGATAAGATACATT
GATGAGTTTGGACAAACCACAACTAGAATGCAGTGAAAAAAATGCTTTATTTGTGAAATTTGTGATGCTA
TTGCTTTATTTGTAACCATTATAAGCTGCAATAAACAAGTTGGGGTGGGCGAAGAACTCCAGCATGAGAT
CCCCGCGCTGGAGGATCATCCAGCCGGCGTCCCGGAAAACGATTCCGAAGCCCAACCTTTCATAGAAGGC
GGCGGTGGAATCGAAATCTCGTAGCACGTGTCAGTCCTGCTCCTCGGCCACGAAGTGCACGCAGTTGCCG
GCCGGGTCGCGCAGGGCGAACTCCCGCCCCCACGGCTGCTCGCCGATCTCGGTCATGGCCGGCCCGGAGG
CGTCCCGGAAGTTCGTGGACACGACCTCCGACCACTCGGCGTACAGCTCGTCCAGGCCGCGCACCCACAC
CCAGGCCAGGGTGTTGTCCGGCACCACCTGGTCCTGGACCGCGCTGATGAACAGGGTCACGTCGTCCCGG
ACCACACCGGCGAAGTCGTCCTCCACGAAGTCCCGGGAGAACCCGAGCCGGTCGGTCCAGAACTCGACCG
CTCCGGCGACGTCGCGCGCGGTGAGCACCGGAACGGCACTGGTCAACTTGGCCATGGTTTAGTTCCTCAC
CTTGTCGTATTATACTATGCCGATATACTATGCCGATGATTAATTGTCAACACGTGCTGATCAGATCCGA
AAATGGATATACAAGCTCCCGGGAGCTTTTTGCAAAAGCCTAGGCCTCCAAAAAAGCCTCCTCACTACTT
CTGGAATAGCTCAGAGGCAGAGGCGGCCTCGGCCTCTGCATAAATAAAAAAAATTAGTCAGCCATGGGGC
GGAGAATGGGCGGAACTGGGCGGAGTTAGGGGCGGGATGGGCGGAGTTAGGGGCGGGACTATGGTTGCTG
ACTAATTGAGATGCATGCTTTGCATACTTCTGCCTGCTGGGGAGCCTGGGGACTTTCCACACCTGGTTGC
TGACTAATTGAGATGCATGCTTTGCATACTTCTGCCTGCTGGGGAGCCTGGGGACTTTCCACACCCTAAC
TGACACACATTCCACAGAATTAATTCGCGTTAAATTTTTGTTAAATCAGCTCATTTTTTAACCAATAGGC
CGAAATCGGCAAAATCCCTTATAAATCAAAAGAATAGACCGAGATAGGGT
[37 nt withheld, positions 2221-2257]
AAAGAACGTGGACTCCAACGTCAAAGG
[49 nt withheld, positions 2285-2333]
T
[91 nt withheld, positions 2335-2425]
G
[124 nt withheld, positions 2427-2550]
GGGGATACCCCCTAGAGCCCCAGCTGGTTCTTTCCGCCTCAGAAGCCATAGAGCCCACCGCATCCCCAGC
ATGCCTGCTATTGTCTTCCCAATCCTCCCCCTTGCTGTCCTGCCCCACCCCACCCCCCAGAATAGAATGA
CACCTACTCAGACAATGCGATGCAATTTCCTCATTTTATTAGGAAAGGACAGTGGGAGTGGCACCTTCCA
GGGTCAAGGAAGGCACGGGGGAGGGGCAAACAACAGATGGCTGGCAACTAGAAGGCACAGTCGAGGCTGA
TCAGCGGGTTTAAACGGGCCCTGCTAGAGATTTTCCACACTGACTAAAAGGGTCTGAGGGATCTCTAGTT
ACCAGAGTCACACAACAGACGGGCACACACTACTTGAAGCACTCAAGGCAAGCTTTATTGAGGCTTAAGC
AGTGGGTTCCCTAGTTAGCCAGAGAGCTCCCAGGCTCAGATCTGGTCTAACCAGAGAGACCCAGTACAAG
CAAAAAGCAGATCTTGTCTTCGTTGGGAGTGAATTAGCCCTTCCAGTCCCCCCTTTTCTTTTAAAAAGTG
GCTAAGATCTACAGCTGCCTTGTAAGTCATTGGTCTTAAAGTCGACGCGGGGAGGCGGCCCAAAGGGAGA
TCCGACTCGTCTGAGGGCGAAGGCGAAGACGCGGAAGAGGCCGCAGAGCCGGCAGCAGGCCGCGGGAAGG
AAGGTCCGCTGGATTGAGGGCCGAAGGGACGTAGCAGAAGGACGTCCCGCGCAGAATCCAGGTGGCAACA
CAGGCGAGCAGCCAAGGAAAGGACGATGATTTCCCCGACAACACCACGGAATTGTCAGTGCCCAACAGCC
GAGCCCCTGTCCAGCAGCGGGCAAGGCAGGCGGCGATGAGTTCCGCCGTGGCAATAGGGAGGGGGAAAGC
GAAAGTCCCGGAAAGGAGCTGACAGGTGGTGGCAATGCCCCAACCAGTGGGGGTTGCGTCAGCAAACACA
GTGCACACCACGCCACGTTGCCTGACAACGGGCCACAACTCCTCATAAAGAGACAGCAACCAGGATTTAT
ACAAGGAGGAGAAAATGAAAGCCATACGGGAAGCAATAGCATGATACAAAGGCATTAAAGCAGCGTATCC
ACATAGCGTAAAAGGAGCAACATAGTTAAGAATACCAGTCAATCTTTCACAAATTTTGTAATCCAGAGGT
TGATTGTCGACTTAACGCGTTCAGGCACCGGGCTTGCGGGTCATGCACCAGGTGCGCGGTCCTTCGGGCA
CCTCGACGTCGGCGGTGACGGTGAAGCCGAGCCGCTCGTAGAAGGGGAGGTTGCGGGGCGCGGAGGTCTC
CAGGAAGGCGGGCACCCCGGCGCGCTCGGCCGCCTCCACTCCGGGGAGCACGACGGCGCTGCCCAGACCC
TTGCCCTGGTGGTCGGGCGAGACTCCGACGGTGGCCAGGAACCACGCGGGCTCCTTGGGCCGGTGCGGCG
CCAGGAGGCCTTCCATCTGTTGCTGCGCGGCCAGCCGGGAACCGCTCAACTCGGCCATGCGCGGGCCGAT
CTCGGCGAACACCGCCCCCGCTTCGACGCTCTCCGGCGTGGTCCAGACCGCCACCGCGGCGCCGTCGTCC
GCGACCCACACCTTGCCGATGTCGAGCCCGACGCGCGTGAGGAAGAGTTCTTGCAGCTCGGTGACCCGCT
CGATGTGGCGGTCCGGATCGACGGTGTGGCGCGTGGCGGGGTAGTCGGCGAACGCGGCGGCGAGGGTGCG
TACGGCCCTGGGGACGTCGTCGCGGGTGGCGAGGCGCACCGTGGGCTTGTACTCGGTCGGTCCAGGATTC
TCTTCGACATCTCCGGCTTGTTTCAGCAGAGAGAAGTTTGTTGCGCCAGCGCTGACTTTCCTCTTCTTCT
TGGGCTCGAACTCGCTGCCGTCGGCGGTTCTTTTGGAGCCTCCGCTCAGCATCTTGATCTTATTCTCGCC
GTTAGAATCCTGGATGACCAGGGCCCAAGGCTTATACTCGGGGGCGTCAGAGGTCAGCAGCATCACATTC
TCATCTGTGGACTCGTCGTAGGCGGTGTGCACCAGGATGTCAGACTCTGGCTTGTTGCCGATCACTTCCT
CCACCTCCTCAGGCAGCATCAGGATGGACTCCTGAATGACCAGCTGTTTCCCAGTCTCCTTCTCAATGAT
GTCGCTCAGATTAGTGCTCCCCCCGCTCCCGCCGCTCCCGCCGCTGTCACCTCCCAGCTGAGACAGGTCG
ATCCGTGTCTCGTACAGGCCGGTGATGCTCTGGTGGATCAGGGTGGCGTCCAGCACCTCTTTGGTGCTTC
TGTACTGCTTCCGGTCGATGGTGGTGTCAAAGTACTTGAAGGCGGCAGGGGCTCCCAGATTGGTCAGGGT
AAACAGGTGGATGATATTCTCGGCCTGCTCTCTGATGGGCTTATCCCGGTGCTTGTTGTAGGCGGACAGC
ACTTTGTCCAGATTAGCGTCGGCCAGGATCACTCTCTTGGAGAACTCGCTGATCTGCTCGATGATCTCGT
CCAGGTAGTGCTTGTGCTGTTCCACAAACAGCTGTTTCTGCTCATTATCCTCGGGGGAGCCCTTCAGCTT
CTCATAGTGGCTGGCCAGGTACAGGAAGTTCACATATTTGGAGGGCAGGGCCAGTTCGTTTCCCTTCTGC
AGCTGCTTGGCAGAGGCCAGCATTCTCTTCCGGCCGTTTTCCAGCTCGAACAGGGAGTACTTAGGCAGCT
TGATGATCAGGTCCTTTTTCACTTCTTTGTAGCCCTTGGCTTCCAGAAAGTCGATGGGATTCTTCTCGAA
GCTGCTTCTTTCCATGATGGTGATCCCCAGCAGCTCTTTCACACTCTTCAGTTTCTTGGACTTGCCCTTT
TCCACTTTGGCCACCACCAGCACAGAATAGGCCACGGTGGGCCACAGGAAGCCGCCGTACTTCTTAGGGT
CCCAGTCCTTCTTTCTGGCGATCAGCTTATCGCTGTTCCTCTTGGGCAGGATAGACTCTTTGCTGAAGCC
GCCTGTCTGCACCTCGGTCTTTTTCACGATATTCACTTGGGGCATGCTCAGCACTTTCCGCACGGTGGCA
AAATCCCGGCCCTTATCCCACACGATCTCCCCGGTTTCGCCGTTTGTCTCGATCAGAGGCCGCTTCCGGA
TCTCGCCGTTGGCCAGGGTAATCTCGGTCTTGAAAAAGTTCATGATGTTGCTGTAGAAGAAGTACTTGGC
GGTAGCCTTGCCGATTTCCTGCTCGCTCTTGGCGATCATCTTCCGCACGTCGTACACCTTGTAGTCGCCG
TACACGAACTCGCTTTCCAGCTTAGGGTACTTTTTGATCAGGGCGGTTCCCACGACGGCGTTCAGGTAGG
CGTCGTGGGCGTGGTGGTAGTTGTTGATCTCGCGCACTTTGTAAAACTGGAAATCCTTCCGGAAATCGGA
CACCAGCTTGGACTTCAGGGTGATCACTTTCACTTCCCGGATCAGCTTGTCATTCTCGTCGTACTTAGTG
TTCATCCGGGAGTCCAGGATCTGTGCCACGTGCTTTGTGATCTGCCGGGTTTCCACCAGCTGTCTCTTGA
TGAAGCCGGCCTTATCCAGTTCGCTCAGGCCGCCTCTCTCGGCCTTGGTCAGATTGTCGAACTTTCTCTG
GGTAATCAGCTTGGCGTTCAGCAGCTGCCGCCAGTAGTTCTTCATCTTCTTCACGACCTCTTCGGAGGGC
ACGTTGTCGCTCTTGCCCCGGTTCTTGTCGCTTCTGGTCAGCACCTTGTTGTCGATGGAGTCGTCCTTCA
GAAAGCTCTGAGGCACGATATGGTCCACATCGTAGTCGGACAGCCGGTTGATGTCCAGTTCCTGGTCCAC
GTACATATCCCGCCCATTCTGCAGGTAGTACAGGTACAGCTTCTCGTTCTGCAGCTGGGTGTTTTCCACG
GGGTGTTCTTTCAGGATCTGGCTGCCCAGCTCTTTGATGCCCTCTTCGATCCGCTTCATTCTCTCGCGGC
TGTTCTTCTGTCCCTTCTGGGTGGTCTGGTTCTCTCTGGCCATTTCGATCACGATGTTCTCGGGCTTGTG
CCGGCCCATCACTTTCACGAGCTCGTCCACCACCTTCACTGTCTGCAGGATGCCCTTCTTAATGGCGGGG
CTGCCGGCCAGATTGGCAATGTGCTCGTGCAGGCTATCGCCCTGGCCGGACACCTGGGCTTTCTGGATGT
CCTCTTTAAAGGTCAGGCTGTCGTCGTGGATCAGCTGCATGAAGTTTCTGTTGGCGAAGCCGTCGGACTT
CAGGAAATCCAGGATTGTCTTGCCGGACTGCTTGTCCCGGATGCCGTTGATCAGCTTCCGGCTCAGCCTG
CCCCAGCCGGTGTATCTCCGCCGCTTCAGCTGCTTCATCACTTTGTCGTCGAACAGGTGGGCATAGGTTT
TCAGCCGTTCCTCGATCATCTCTCTGTCCTCAAACAGTGTCAGGGTCAGCACGATATCTTCCAGAATGTC
CTCGTTTTCCTCATTGTCCAGGAAGTCCTTGTCCTTGATAATTTTCAGCAGATCGTGGTATGTGCCCAGG
GAGGCGTTGAACCGATCTTCCACGCCGGAGATTTCCACGGAGTCGAAGCACTCGATTTTCTTGAAGTAGT
CCTCTTTCAGCTGCTTCACGGTCACTTTCCGGTTGGTCTTGAACAGCAGGTCCACGATGGCCTTTTTCTG
CTCGCCGCTCAGGAAGGCGGGCTTTCTCATTCCCTCGGTCACGTATTTCACTTTGGTCAGCTCGTTATAC
ACGGTGAAGTACTCGTACAGCAGGCTGTGCTTGGGCAGCACCTTCTCGTTGGGCAGGTTCTTATCGAAGT
TGGTCATCCGCTCGATGAAGCTCTGGGCGGAAGCGCCCTTGTCCACCACTTCCTCGAAGTTCCAGGGGGT
GATGGTTTCCTCGCTCTTTCTGGTCATCCAGGCGAATCTGCTGTTTCCCCTGGCCAGAGGGCCCACGTAG
TAGGGGATGCGGAAGGTCAGGATCTTCTCGATCTTTTCCCGGTTGTCCTTCAGGAATGGGTAAAAATCTT
CCTGCCGCCGCAGAATGGCGTGCAGCTCTCCCAGGTGGATCTGGTGGGGGATGCTGCCGTTGTCGAAGGT
CCGCTGCTTCCGCAGCAGGTCCTCTCTGTTCAGCTTCACGAGCAGTTCCTCGGTGCCGTCCATCTTTTCC
AGGATGGGCTTGATGAACTTGTAGAACTCTTCCTGGCTGGCTCCGCCGTCAATGTAGCCGGCGTAGCCGT
TCTTGCTCTGGTCGAAGAAAATCTCTTTGTACTTCTCAGGCAGCTGCTGCCGCACGAGAGCTTTCAGCAG
GGTCAGGTCCTGGTGGTGCTCGTCGTATCTCTTGATCATAGAGGCGCTCAGGGGGGCCTTGGTGATCTCG
GTGTTCACTCTCAGGATGTCGCTCAGCAGGATGGCGTCGGACAGGTTCTTGGCGGCCAGAAACAGGTCGG
CGTACTGGTCGCCGATCTGGGCCAGCAGGTTGTCCAGGTCGTCGTCGTAGGTGTCCTTGCTCAGCTGCAG
TTTGGCATCCTCGGCCAGGTCGAAGTTGCTCTTGAAGTTGGGGGTCAGGCCCAGGCTCAGGGCAATCAGG
TTTCCGAACAGGCCATTCTTCTTCTCGCCGGGCAGCTGGGCGATCAGATTTTCCAGCCGTCTGCTCTTGC
TCAGTCTGGCAGACAGGATGGCCTTGGCGTCCACGCCGCTGGCGTTGATGGGGTTTTCCTCGAACAGCTG
GTTGTAGGTCTGCACCAGCTGGATGAACAGCTTGTCCACGTCGCTGTTGTCGGGGTTCAGGTCGCCCTCG
ATCAGGAAGTGGCCCCGGAACTTGATCATGTGGGCCAGGGCCAGATAGATCAGCCGCAGGTCGGCCTTGT
CGGTGCTGTCCACCAGTTTCTTTCTCAGGTGGTAGATGGTGGGGTACTTCTCGTGGTAGGCCACCTCGTC
CACGATGTTGCCGAAGATGGGGTGCCGCTCGTGCTTCTTATCCTCTTCCACCAGGAAGGACTCTTCCAGT
CTGTGGAAGAAGCTGTCGTCCACCTTGGCCATCTCGTTGCTGAAGATCTCTTGCAGATAGCAGATCCGGT
TCTTCCGTCTGGTGTATCTTCTTCTGGCGGTTCTCTTCAGCCGGGTGGCCTCGGCTGTTTCGCCGCTGTC
GAACAGCAGGGCTCCGATCAGGTTCTTCTTGATGCTGTGCCGGTCGGTGTTGCCCAGCACCTTGAATTTC
TTGCTGGGCACCTTGTACTCGTCGGTGATCACGGCCCAGCCCACAGAGTTGGTGCCGATGGCCAGGCCGA
TGCTGTACTTCTTGTCGCTGCCGCCGCTGCTGCCGCCACTGCTCTCTGGTGTTGCTGACTCGCTTGTTCC
TGGTGTCTCGCTGCCAGAGGATCCTCCGCTAGATCCGCCAGAGTTGATGGAGCTCTGGGCCTTCTTCTGA
GCATTGAACACCTGTCTAGGCATCCGATAGAAATCGCACAGCAGGGCGGCACATTCATCTGCCAGGATTC
CCTCGGTAATTTCGACGCGGTGATTCATTCCGGGGTAGTTCAGCACGTTCATCAGGGAGCCTGCGGCGCC
TCTTTTTGAGTTCCTCCAGCCAAACACCACGCGGCCGATCCTAGAGTTGATCATGGCGCCGGCGCACATC
ACGCAAGGCTCGAATGTCACGTACAGGGTGGCGTCAATCAGTCTGTAGTTCTGCATGACCAGGCCGCCCT
GTCTCAGGGCTATAATTTCGGCATGGGCTGTTGGGTCGTGCAGGCCGATGGCTCTGTTCCAGCCCTCGCC
GATCACTCTATTGTTCAGCACCAGCACGGCTCCCACAGGCGCCTTCCTCTCATCCCGTGCCCTCTTGGCC
AGGGTCAGGGCATGTCTCATCCAGTACTCGTGGGAAAACTCCACCTCAGAACTGACTTTCCGCTTCTTCT
TTGGTGACTCGAACTCGCTTCCGTCGGCTGTCCGTTTCATGGTGGCACCGGTCCTGTGTTCTGGCGGCAA
ACCCGTTGCGAAAAAGAACGTTCACGGCGACTACTGCACTTATATACGGTTCTCCCCCACCCTCGGGAAA
AAGGCGGAGCCAGTACACGACATCACTTTCCCAGTTTACCCCGCGCCACCTTCTCTAGGCACCGGATCAA
TTGCCGACCCCTCCCCCCAACTTCTCGGGGACTGTGGGCGATGTGCGCTCTGCCCACTGAATCATGGGAA
ATAGGCCCTCGGTACCTTAATTAACCAAACTGGATCTCTGCTGTCCCTGTAATAAACCCGAAAATTTTGA
ATTTTTGTAATTTGTTTTTGTAATTCTTTAGTTTGTATGTCTGTTGCTATTATGTCTACTATTCTTTCCC
CTGCACTGTACCCCCCAATCCCCCCTTTTCTTTTAAAATTGTGGATGAATACTGCCATTTGTCTGCAGAA
TTGGCGCACGCAGTGCCGATCCGTTCACTAATCGAATGGATCTGTCTCTGTCTCTCTCTCCACCTTCTTC
TTCTATTCCTTCGGGCCTGTCGGGTCCCCTCGGGGTTGGGAGGTGGGTCTGAAACGATAATGGTGAATAT
CCCTGCCTAACTCTATTCACTATAGAAAGTACAGCAAAAACTATTCTTAAACCTACCAAGCCTCCTACTA
TCATTATGAATAATTTTATATACCACAGCCAATTTGTTATGTTAAACCAATTCCACAAACTTGCCCATTT
ATCTAATTCCAATAATTCTTGTTCATTCTTTTCTTGCTGGTTTTGCGATTCTTCAATTAAGGAGTGTATT
AAGCTTGTGTAATTGTTAATTTCTCTGTCCCACTCCATCCAGGTCGTGTGATTCCAAATCTGTTCCAGAG
ATTTATTACTCCAACTAGCATTCCAAGGCACAGCAGTGGTGCAAATGAGTTTTCCAGAGCAACCCCAAAT
CCCCAGGAGCTGTTGATCCTTTAGGTATCTTTCCACAGCCAGGATTCTTGCCTGGAGCTGCTTGATGCCC
CAGACTGTGAGTTGCAACAGATGCTGTTGCGCCTCAATAGCCCTCAGCAAATTGTTCTGCTGCTGCACTA
TACCAGACAATAATTGTCTGGCCTGTACCGTCAGCGTCATTGACGCTGCGCCCATAGTGCTTCCTGCTGC
TCCCAAGAACCCAAGGAACAAAGCTCCTATTCCCACTGCTCTTTTTTCTCTCTGCACCACTCTTCTCTTT
GCCTTGGTGGGTGCTACTCCTAATGGTTCAATTTTTACTACTTTATATTTATATAATTCACTTCTCCAAT
TGTCCCTCATATCTCCTCCTCCAGGTCTGAAGATCAGCGGCCGCTTGCTGTGCGGTGGTCTTACTTTTGT
TTTGCTCTTCCTCTATCTTGTCTAAAGCTTCCTTGGTGTCTTTTATCTCTATCCTTTGATGCACACAATA
GAGGGTTGCTACTGTATTATATAATGATCTAAGTTCTTCTGATCCTGTCTGAAGGGATGGTTGTAGCTGT
CCCAGTATTTGTCTACAGCCTTCTGATGTTTCTAACAGGCCAGGATTAACTGCGAATCGTTCTAGCTCCC
TGCTTGCCCATACTATATGTTTTAATTTATATTTTTTCTTTCCCCCTGGCCTTAACCGAATTTTTTCCCA
TCGCGATCTAATTCTCCCCCGCTTAATACTGACGCTCTCGCACCCATCTCTCTCCTTCTAGCCTCCGCTA
GTCAAAATTTTTGGCGTACTCACCAGTCGCCGCCCCTCGCCTCTTGCCGTGCGCGCTTCAGCAAGCCGAG
TCCTGCGTCGAGAGAGCTCCTCTGGTTTCCCTTTCGCTTTCAAGTCCCTGTTCGGGCGCCACTGCTAGAG
ATTTTCCACACTGACTAAAAGGGTCTGAGGGATCTCTAGTTACCAGAGTCACACAACAGACGGGCACACA
CTACTTGAAGCACTCAAGGCAAGCTTTATTGAGGCTTAAGCAGTGGGTTCCCTAGTTAGCCAGAGAGCTC
CCAGGCTCAGATCTGGTCTAACCAGAGAGACCCAGTACAGGCAAAACGCGCTGCTTATATAGACCTCCCA
CCGTACACGCCTACCGCCCATTTGCGTCAATGGGGCGGAGTTGTTACGACATTTTGGAAAGTCCCGTTGA
TTTTGGTGCCAAAACAAACTCCCATTGACGTCAATGGGGTGGAGACTTGGAAATCCCCGTGAGTCAAACC
GCTATCCACGCCCATTGATGTACTGCCAAAACCGCATCACCATGGTAATAGCGATGACTAATACGTAGAT
GTACTGCCAAGTAGGAAAGTCCCATAAGGTCATGTACTGGGCATAATGCCAGGCGGGCCATTTACCGTCA
TTGACGTCAATAGGGGGCGTACTTGGCATATGATACACTTGATGTACTGCCAAGTGGGCAGTTTACCGTA
AATACTCCACCCATTGACGTCAATGGAAAGTCCCTATTGGCGTTACTATGGGAACATACGTCATTATTGA
CGTCAATGGGCGGGGGTCGTTGGGCGGTCAGCCAGGCGGGCCATTTACCGTAAGTTATGTAACGCGGAAC
TCCATATATGGGCTATGAACTAATGACCCCGTAATTGATTACTATTAATAACTAGTCAATAATCAATGTC
AACGCGTATATCTGGCCCGTACATCGCGAAGCAGCGCAAAACGCCTAACCCTAAGCAGATTCTTCATGCA
ATTGTCGGTCAAGCCTTGCCTTGTTGTAGCTTAAATTTTGCTCGCGCACTACTCAGCGACCTCCAACACA
CAAGCAGGGAGCAGATACTGGCTTAACTATGCGGCATCAGAGCAGATTGTACTGAGAGTGCACCATAGGG
GATCGGGAGATCTCCCGATCCGTCGACGTCAGGTGGCACTTTTCGGGGAAATGTGCGCGGAACCCCTATT
TGTTTATTTTTCTAAATACATTCAAATATGTATCCGCTCATGAGACAATAACCCTGATAAATGCTTCAAT
AATATTGAAAAAGGAAGAGTATGAGTATTCAACATTTCCGTGTCGCCCTTATTCCCTTTTTTGCGGCATT
TTGCCTTCCTGTTTTTGCTCACCCAGAAACGCTGGTGAAAGTAAAAGATGCTGAAGATCAGTTGGGTGCA
CGAGTGGGTTACATCGAACTGGATCTCAACAGCGGTAAGATCCTTGAGAGTTTTCGCCCCGAAGAACGTT
TTCCAATGATGAGCACTTTTAAAGTTCTGCTATGTGGCGCGGTATTATCCCGTATTGACGCCGGGCAAGA
GCAACTCGGTCGCCGCATACACTATTCTCAGAATGACTTGGTTGAGTACTCACCAGTCACAGAAAAGCAT
CTTACGGATGGCATGACAGTAAGAGAATTATGCAGTGCTGCCATAACCATGAGTGATAACACTGCGGCCA
ACTTACTTCTGACAACGATCGGAGGACCGAAGGAGCTAACCGCTTTTTTGCACAACATGGGGGATCATGT
AACTCGCCTTGATCGTTGGGAACCGGAGCTGAATGAAGCCATACCAAACGACGAGCGTGACACCACGATG
CCTGTAGCAATGGCAACAACGTTGCGCAAACTATTAACTGGCGAACTACTTACTCTAGCTTCCCGGCAAC
AATTAATAGACTGGATGGAGGCGGATAAAGTTGCAGGACCACTTCTGCGCTCGGCCCTTCCGGCTGGCTG
GTTTATTGCTGATAAATCTGGAGCCGGTGAGCGTGGGTCTCGCGGTATCATTGCAGCACTGGGGCCAGAT
GGTAAGCCCTCCCGTATCGTAGTTATCTACACGACGGGGAGTCAGGCAACTATGGATGAACGAAATAGAC
AGATCGCTGAGATAGGTGCCTCACTGATTAAGCATTGGTAACTGTCAGACCAAGTTTACTCATATATACT
TTAGATTGATTTAAAACTTCATTTTTAATTTAAAAGGATCTAGGTGAAGATCCTTTTTGATAATCTCATG
ACCAAAATCCCTTAACGTGAGTTTTCGTTCCACTGAGCGTCAGACCCCGTAGAAAAGATCAAAGGATCTT
C
Features (pLannotate 1.2.2; 34 found; start..end, strand, type, name):
      1..589     +  rep_origin     ori: high-copy-number ColE1/pMB1/pBR322/pUC origin of replication
    772..864     +  CDS            lacI (fragment): lac repressor; lacI; The lac repressor binds to the lac operator to inhibit transcription in E. coli. This inhibition can be relieved by adding lactose or isopropyl-β-D-thiogalactopyranoside (IPTG).
    877..898     +  protein_bind   CAP binding site: CAP binding activates transcription in the presence of cAMP. E. coli catabolite activator protein
    913..943     +  promoter       lac promoter: promoter for the E. coli lac operon
    947..969     +  protein_bind   lac operator (fragment): The lac repressor binds to the lac operator to inhibit transcription in E. coli. This inhibition can be relieved by adding lactose or isopropyl-β-D-thiogalactopyranoside (IPTG). lac repressor encoded by lacI
   1040..1161    -  polyA_signal   SV40 poly(A) signal: SV40 polyadenylation signal
   1156..1281    -  CDS            ble (fragment): BLE_KLEPN - Experimental evidence at protein level: Swiss-Prot protein existence level 1. Binding protein with a strong affinity to the bleomycin family of antibiotics. Binds to CL990; an antimitotic-antibiotic compound. From Klebsiella pneumoniae.
   1291..1665    -  CDS            BleoR: antibiotic-binding protein; Sh ble from Streptoalloteichus hindustanus; confers resistance to bleomycin, phleomycin, and Zeocin™
   1684..1731    -  promoter       EM7 promoter: synthetic bacterial promoter&nbsp
   1779..2108    -  promoter       SV40 promoter: SV40 enhancer and early promoter
   2122..2550    -  rep_origin     f1 ori (sequence partly withheld): f1 bacteriophage origin of replication; arrow indicates direction of (+) strand synthesis
   2571..2592    -  promoter       SV40 promoter (fragment): SV40 enhancer and early promoter
   2596..2820    -  polyA_signal   bGH poly(A) signal: bovine growth hormone polyadenylation signal
   2852..3085    -  LTR            3' LTR (ΔU3): self-inactivating 3' long terminal repeat (LTR) from HIV-1
   3087..3106    -  misc_feature   cPPT/CTS (fragment): central polypurine tract and central termination sequence of HIV-1
   3157..3745    -  misc_feature   WPRE: woodchuck hepatitis virus posttranscriptional regulatory element
   3761..4358    -  CDS            PuroR (fragment): puromycin N-acetyltransferase; pac from Streptomyces; confers resistance to puromycin
   4487..4735    -  CDS            UGI: UNGI_BPPB2 - Experimental evidence at protein level: Swiss-Prot protein existence level 1. This protein binds specifically and reversibly to the host uracil-DNA glycosylase, preventing removal of uracil residues from PBS2 DNA by the host uracil-excision repair system. From Bacillus phage PBS2 (Bacteriophage PBS2).
   4770..7264    -  CDS            Cas9(C) (fragment): C-terminal portion of Streptococcus pyogenes Cas9 (Zetsche et al., 2015)
   7265..8866    -  CDS            dCas9(N): N-terminal portion of catalytically inactive Streptococcus pyogenes dCas9 carrying the D10A mutation (Zetsche et al., 2015)
   8969..9460    -  CDS            tadA: TADA_ECOLI - Also known as yfhC. Experimental evidence at protein level: Swiss-Prot protein existence level 1. Catalyzes the deamination of adenosine to inosine at the wobble position 34 of tRNA(Arg2). Essential for cell viability. From Escherichia coli (strain K12).
   9534..9745    -  promoter       EF-1α core promoter: core promoter for human elongation factor EF-1α
   9749..9770    -  promoter       U6 promoter (fragment): RNA polymerase III promoter for human U6 snRNA
   9821..9938    -  misc_feature   cPPT/CTS: central polypurine tract and central termination sequence of HIV-1
   9988..10088   -  CDS            Rev (fragment): human immunodeficiency virus 1 (HIV-1) Rev protein; rev; enhances nuclear export of unspliced and incompletely spliced viral mRNAs
  10465..10698   -  misc_feature   RRE: The Rev response element (RRE) of HIV-1 allows for Rev-dependent mRNA export from the nucleus to the cytoplasm.
  10844..11207   -  CDS            HIV-1 gag (fragment): gag protein from human immunodeficiency virus 1; gag
  11191..11316   -  misc_feature   HIV-1 Ψ: packaging signal of human immunodeficiency virus type 1
  11363..11543   -  LTR            5' LTR (truncated): truncated 5' long terminal repeat (LTR) from HIV-1
  11561..11760   -  promoter       CMV promoter: human cytomegalovirus (CMV) immediate early promoter
  11761..12140   -  enhancer       CMV enhancer: human cytomegalovirus immediate early enhancer
  12295..12347   +  misc_feature   bom (fragment): basis of mobility region from pBR322
  12406..12510   +  promoter       AmpR promoter: bla
  12511..13371   +  CDS            AmpR: β-lactamase; bla; confers resistance to ampicillin, carbenicillin, and related antibiotics
