[The description below was written by a language model from this plasmid's Addgene catalogue record and pLannotate feature annotations shown in this document.]
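Description:
CBEd SpG UGI Puro is a third-generation-style, self-inactivating HIV-1 lentiviral CRISPR vector built on the pRDA_256 backbone for delivering a cytosine base editor to mammalian cells. It is propagated in E. coli through a high-copy ColE1/pUC-type origin with ampicillin resistance (AmpR). The backbone also carries an f1 origin and an SV40/EM7-driven BleoR cassette that lies outside the viral genome. The packaged region is framed by a CMV enhancer/promoter-driven truncated 5' LTR and a ΔU3 3' LTR. It contains the Ψ packaging signal with a gag fragment, the RRE for Rev-dependent nuclear export, a cPPT/CTS, and a WPRE upstream of the 3' LTR to boost transcript expression. A bGH polyadenylation signal follows the 3' LTR.

The payload is a single synthetic open reading frame driven by the EF-1α core promoter. An annotated tadA-derived deaminase domain, which the depositor notes is the CBEd variant taken from a SpCas9 TadCBEd plasmid, is fused to a Cas9 nickase carrying D10A. The record describes this nickase as the SpG variant. A uracil glycosylase inhibitor (UGI) from phage PBS2 follows, blocking excision of the uracil intermediate and so favouring C-to-T outcomes. A C-terminal P2A-PuroR then allows puromycin selection of transduced cells from the same transcript as the editor. Only a short U6 promoter fragment is annotated and no guide RNA scaffold is listed, so the guide appears to be supplied separately. The stated purpose is to make C>T edits, and the associated publication compares variant function measurements from base editing with those from deep mutational scanning.
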