Addgene plasmid #235045: CBEd SpG UGI Puro
Purpose: Cytosine base editor d with SpG nicking Cas9 makes C > T edits
Depositing lab: Justin Pritchard. Depositing organization: Pennsylvania State University. Publication: A side-by-side comparison of variant function measurements using deep mutational scanning and base editing. Sokirniy I, Inam H, Tomaszkiewicz M, Reynolds J, McCandlish D, Pritchard J. Nucleic Acids Res. 2025 Jul 19;53(14):gkaf738. doi: 10.1093/nar/gkaf738. PubMed 40744495.
Backbone
  Vector backbone: pRDA_256 (Addgene Plasmid #158581)
  Backbone manufacturer: John Doench, David Root
  Vector type: Lentiviral, CRISPR
  Selectable markers: Puromycin
Growth in bacteria
  Bacterial resistance: Ampicillin, 100 μg/mL
  Growth temperature: 37°C
  Growth strain: NEB Stable
  Copy number: High Copy
Gene/Insert
  Gene/Insert name: CBEd, nCas9
  Species: Synthetic
  Promoter: EF1a core
  Tag / fusion protein: P2A-PuroR (C terminal on insert)
  Cloning method: Gene Synthesis
Terms and licenses: Academic/Nonprofit Terms; Industry Terms: Not Available to Industry
Depositor comments: CBEd from SpCas9 TadCBEd (Plasmid #193835)
How to cite: CBEd SpG UGI Puro was a gift from Justin Pritchard (Addgene plasmid # 235045 ; http://n2t.net/addgene:235045 ; RRID:Addgene_235045)
